Addgene plasmid #206439: pAc5.1-mEGFP-CCR4 isoform A (HK52)
Purpose: CCR4 expression in Schneider cells for imaging
Depositing lab: Mandy Jeske. Depositing organization: Universitaet Heidelberg. Publication: ReLo is a simple and rapid colocalization assay to identify and characterize direct protein-protein interactions. Salgania HK, Metz J, Jeske M. Nat Commun. 2024 Apr 3;15(1):2875. doi: 10.1038/s41467-024-47233-4. PubMed 38570497.
Backbone
  Vector backbone: T6-pAc5.1 mEGFP-EcoRV
  Vector type: Insect Expression
Growth in bacteria
  Bacterial resistance: Ampicillin, 100 μg/mL
  Growth temperature: 37°C
  Growth strain: DH5alpha
  Copy number: High Copy
Gene/Insert
  Gene/Insert name: CCR4
  Species: D. melanogaster (fly)
  Entrez Gene: twin (a.k.a. Dmel_CG31137, BEST:GH20274, CCR4, CG17741, CG31137, CG5534, CT39331, Ccr4, Dmel\CG31137, Twin, ccr4, twn)
  Tag / fusion protein: mEGFP (N terminal on insert)
  Cloning method: Restriction Enzyme; 5′ cloning site Unknown (unknown if destroyed)
Terms and licenses: Academic/Nonprofit Terms; Industry Terms: Not Available to Industry
Depositor comments: Please visit https://www.biorxiv.org/content/10.1101/2022.03.04.482790v2 for bioRxiv preprint.
How to cite: pAc5.1-mEGFP-CCR4 isoform A (HK52) was a gift from Mandy Jeske (Addgene plasmid # 206439 ; http://n2t.net/addgene:206439 ; RRID:Addgene_206439)
