[The description below was written by a language model from this plasmid's Addgene catalogue record and pLannotate feature annotations shown in this document.]
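Description:
pAc5.1-mEGFP-CCR4 isoform A (HK52) is an insect-cell expression plasmid of about 7.7 kb, built on a pAc5.1-derived backbone that already carries mEGFP (T6-pAc5.1 mEGFP-EcoRV). It is propagated in E. coli through a high-copy ColE1/pUC-type origin and selected with ampicillin via the β-lactamase gene and its native bla promoter. No selectable marker for insect cells appears in the feature table, which is consistent with transient transfection. Short fragments annotated as a tetracycline resistance gene and SV40 large T antigen are backbone remnants rather than functional units.

The expression cassette is driven by the Drosophila melanogaster actin 5C (Ac5) promoter, a strong constitutive promoter in Schneider cells. It directs transcription of monomeric EGFP followed by the Drosophila CCR4 coding sequence (gene twin, isoform A), giving an N-terminally mEGFP-tagged fusion. The annotation tool labelled the insert by homology to mouse Cnot6l, a CCR4-type poly(A) nuclease and catalytic subunit of the CCR4-NOT deadenylase complex, but the catalogue record identifies the insert as the fly orthologue. A V5 epitope sequence from the pAc5.1 backbone lies downstream of the insert. The record does not say whether it is in frame with CCR4 or lies beyond a stop codon. An SV40 polyadenylation signal sits downstream of the cassette, although the tool annotates it on the opposite strand.

The stated purpose is CCR4 expression in Schneider cells for imaging. The associated publication describes a colocalization-based assay for detecting direct protein-protein interactions, in which a fluorescently tagged protein such as this one could be followed by microscopy.
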