Features (pLannotate 1.2.2; 10 found; start..end, strand, type, name):
      8..2517    +  promoter       Ac5 promoter: Drosophila melanogaster actin 5C promoter
   2537..3253    +  CDS            mEGFP: mEGFP is a basic (constitutively fluorescent) green fluorescent protein published in 2002, derived from Aequorea victoria. It has moderate acid sensitivity.
   3308..4930    +  CDS            Cnot6l: CNO6L_MOUSE - Experimental evidence at protein level: Swiss-Prot protein existence level 1. Poly(A) nuclease with 3'-5' RNase activity. Catalytic component of the CCR4-NOT complex which is one of the major cellular mRNA deadenylases and is linked to various cellular processes including bulk mRNA degradation, miRNA-mediated repression, translational repression during translational initiation and general transcription regulation. Additional complex functions may be a consequence of its influence on mRNA expression. Involved in mRNA decay mediated by the major-protein-coding determinant of instab
   4979..5020    +  CDS            V5 tag: epitope tag from simian virus 5
   5120..5254    -  polyA_signal   SV40 poly(A) signal: SV40 polyadenylation signal
   5277..5361    -  CDS            large T antigen (fragment): large T antigen from SV40 (simian virus 40)
   5362..5809    +  CDS            TcR (fragment): tetracycline efflux protein; tet; confers resistance to tetracycline
   5855..6443    -  rep_origin     ori: high-copy-number ColE1/pMB1/pBR322/pUC origin of replication
   6614..7474    -  CDS            AmpR: β-lactamase; bla; confers resistance to ampicillin, carbenicillin, and related antibiotics
   7475..7579    -  promoter       AmpR promoter: bla
>Addgene plasmid #206439 | pAc5.1-mEGFP-CCR4 isoform A (HK52) | addgene full sequence | sequence record 407109 | Addgene NGS Result
AAAAAATCATGAATGGCATCAACTCTGAATCAAATCTTTGCAGATGCACCTACTTCTCATTTCCACTGTC
ACATCATTTTTCCAGATCTCGCTGCCTGTTATGTGGCCCACAAACCAAGACACGTTTTATGGCCATTAAA
GCTGGCTGATCGTCGCCAAACACCAAATACATAATGAATATGTACACATTCGAGAAAGAAGCGATCAAAG
AAGCGTCTTCGGGCGGAGTAGGAGAATGCGGAGGAGAAGGAGAACGAGCTGATCTAGTATCTCTCCACAA
TCCAATGCCAACTGACCAACTGGCCATATTCGGAGCAATTTGAAGCCAATTTCCATCGCCTGGCGATCGC
TCCATTCTTGGCTATATGTTTTTCACCGTTACCCGGGGCCATTTTCAAAGACTCGTCGGCAAGATAAGAT
TGTGTCACTCGCTGTCTCTCTTCATTTGTCGAAGAATGCTGAGGAATTTCGCGATGACGTCGGCGAGTAT
TTTGAAGAATGAGAATAATTTGTATTTATACGAAAATCAGTTAGTGGAATTTTCTACAAAAACATGTTAT
CTATAGATAATTTTGTTGCAAAATATGTTGACTATGACAAAGATTGTATGTATATACCTTTAATGTATTC
TCATTTTCTTATGTATTTATAATGGCAATGATGATACTGATGATATTTTAAGATGATGCCAGACCAAAAG
GCTTGAATTTCTGCGTCTTTTGCCGAACGCAGTGCATGTGCAATTGTTGTTTTTTGGAATATTCAATTTT
CGGACTGTCCGCTTTGATTTCAGTTTCTTGGCTTATTCAAAAAGCAAAGTAAAGCCAAAAAAGCGAGATG
GCAATACCAAATGCGGCAAAACGGTAGTGGAAGGAAAGGGGTGCGGGGCAGCGGAAGGAAGGGTGGGGCG
GGGCGTGGCGGGGTCTGTGGCTGGGCGCGACGTCACCGACGTTGGAGCCACTCCTTTGACCATGTGTGCG
TGTGTGTATTATTCGTGTCTCGCCACTCGCCGGTTGTTTTTTTCTTTTTATGCTGCGCTCTCTCTAGCGC
CATCTCGCTTACGCATGCTCAACGCACCGCATGTTGCCGTTTCCTTTTATGCGTCATTTTGGCTCGAAAT
AGGCAATTATTTAAACAAAGATTAGTCAACGAAAACGCTAAAATAAATAAGTCTACAATATGGTTACTTA
TTGCCATGTGTGTGCAGCCAACGATAGCAACAAAAGCAACAACACAGGTGGCTTTCCCTCTTTCACTTTT
TGTTTGCAAGCCGCGTGCGAGCAAGACGGCACGACCGGCAAACGCAATTACGCTGACAAAGAGCAGACGA
AGTTTTGGCGAAAAACATCAAGGCGCCTGATACGAATGCATTTGCAATAACAATTGCGATATTTAATATT
GTTTATGAAGCTGTTTGACTTCAAAACACACAAAAAAAAAAATAAAACAAATTATTTGAAAGAGAATTAG
GAATCGGACGCTTATCGTTAGGGTAACAACAAGAAATGCTTACTGAGTCACAGCCTCTGGAAAACTGCCG
CAAGCCAGAGAGAGAGAGAAAAAGAGGGAGAGCAGCTTAGACCGCATGTGCTTGTGTGTGAGGCGTCTCT
CTCTTCGTCTCTGTTGCGCAAACGCATAGACTGCACTGAAAAAATCGATTACCTATTTTTTATGAATGAA
TATTTGCACTATTACTATTCAAAACTATTAAGATAGCAATCACATTCAATAGCCAAATACTATACCACCT
GAGCGATGCAACGAAATGATCAATTTGAGCAAAAATGCTGCATATTTAGGACGGCATCATTATAGAAATG
CTTCTTGCTGTGTACTTTTCTCTCGTCTGGCAGCTGTTTCGCCGTTATTGTTAAAACCGGCTTAAGTTAG
GTGTGTTTTCTACGACTAGTGAATGCCCTACTAGAAGATGTGTGTTGCACAAAATGTCCCTGGAATAACC
AATTTGAAGTGCAGATAGCAGTAAACGTAAGCTAATATGAATATTATTTAACTGTAATGTTTTAATATCG
CTGGACATTACTAATAAACCCACTATAAACACATGTACATATGTATGTTTTGGCATACAATGAGTAGTTG
GGGAAAAAATGTGTAAAAGCACCGTGACCATCACAGCATAAAGATAACCAGCTGAAGTATCGAATATGAG
TAACCCCCAAATTGAATCACATGCCGCAACTGATAGGACCCATGGAAGTACACTCTTCATGGCGATATAC
AAGACACACACAAGCACGAACACCCAGTTGCGGAGGAAATTCTCCGTAAATGAAAACCCAATCGGCGAAC
AATTCATACCCATATATGGTAAAAGTTTTGAACGCGACTTGAGAGCGGAGAGCATTGCGGCTGATAAGGT
TTTAGCGCTAAGCGGGCTTTATAAAACGGGCTGCGGGACCAGTTTTCATATCACTACCGTTTGAGTTCTT
GTGCTGTGTGGATACTCCTCCCGACACAAAGCCGCTCCATCAGCCAGCAGTCGTCTAATCCAGAGACCCC
GGATCGGGGTACCATCATGGTGAGCAAGGGCGAGGAGCTGTTCACCGGGGTGGTGCCCATCCTGGTCGAG
CTGGACGGCGACGTAAACGGCCACAAGTTCAGCGTGTCCGGCGAGGGCGAGGGCGATGCCACCTACGGCA
AGCTGACCCTGAAGTTCATCTGCACCACCGGCAAGCTGCCCGTGCCCTGGCCCACCCTCGTGACCACCCT
GACCTACGGCGTGCAGTGCTTCAGCCGCTACCCCGACCACATGAAGCAGCACGACTTCTTCAAGTCCGCC
ATGCCCGAAGGCTACGTCCAGGAGCGCACCATCTTCTTCAAGGACGACGGCAACTACAAGACCCGCGCCG
AGGTGAAGTTCGAGGGCGACACCCTGGTGAACCGCATCGAGCTGAAGGGCATCGACTTCAAGGAGGACGG
CAACATCCTGGGGCACAAGCTGGAGTACAACTACAACAGCCACAACGTCTATATCATGGCCGACAAGCAG
AAGAACGGCATCAAGGTGAACTTCAAGATCCGCCACAACATCGAGGACGGCAGCGTGCAGCTCGCCGACC
ACTACCAGCAGAACACCCCCATCGGCGACGGCCCCGTGCTGCTGCCCGACAACCACTACCTGAGCACCCA
GTCCAAGCTGAGCAAAGACCCCAACGAGAAGCGCGATCACATGGTCCTGCTGGAGTTCGTGACCGCCGCC
GGGATCACTCTCGGCATGGACGAGCTGTACAAGCCAAGCTTGAATTCTGCAGATATGAAAGGCAATCATT
ATAAAATGTCTCGTAACAAAGACAAATACGACAGCGCCAATCGGCGGCAGCAGATCTTTCTGTCGCAGGA
GGACATAGCTGCGGGCAAGAAGACGAACTGGAGTGGCCTAGAGATTACTGGCTGCGTCCGCAATATCAGC
CCGTCGCTGTGGGAATTTGAGCATCTAACCGCCCTCTACCTGAACGACAACCAGCTGCTGCGATTGCCCG
CAGACGTTGGCATGCTGACCAGCCTCCGAACTTTGGACCTGTCCAGCAATAAGCTAAGAAGTCTTCCCGC
AGAGCTCGGCGAGCTCATCCAGTTGCGGGAACTGTTGCTGAACAACAACTTTCTGCGCGTACTGCCTTAC
GAGATCGGCAAGCTGTTCCACCTCGTCATACTCGGCCTCATGGGCAATCCGCTGCAAAAGGAGTTCATGA
ACATCTACAACGAACCGAACGGCACGCAGAAACTGCTCACCTACATGCTGGACAACTTGTCATTTACCGT
GAATCCACCGCCCCAGAGGCCCTGGCTGCCACTGGCCAAGCCCAACAAAACGCGACCAGCCTGCATTTTT
ACGGTCATGTGCTATAATGTGCTCTGCGACAAGTACGCGACGCGACAAATGTACGGATACTGTCCGTCGT
GGGCGCTATGCTGGGAGTACCGAAAAAAGTCGATTATCGACGAGATACGGCACTATGCAGCGGACATTAT
CAGTCTGCAGGAGATCGAAACGGAGCAATTCTATCACTTCTTCCTGCCGGAACTCAAGAACGATGGATAC
GAGGGAATCTTCTCACCGAAGTCGCGTGCTAAGACTATGTCCGAGCTGGAGAGGAAGTACGTCGATGGCT
GTGCGATATTCTTCAGGGCGTCCAAGTTTACGCTGATCAAGGAATCACTGATCGAGTTCAATCAGCTGGC
AATGGCCAATGCCGAGGGCTCCGACAACATGCTGAACCGCGTAATGCCTAAGGATAACATCGGTCTGGCC
GCACTGCTCAAGGTGAAGGAGAACGCATGGGAGCCGATGTCCGAGGTGACGCAGATCTCGCAGCCGCTGC
TCGTCTGCACGGCGCACATACACTGGGACCCTGAGTTCTGCGACGTCAAGCTCATCCAGACGATGATGCT
TAGCAATGAGTTGAAGACGATCATCGACGAGGCGAGCCACAGTTTCCGACCTGGTCACAAGAACGACTCC
AATGCTGTCCAGCTGCTGCTGTGCGGTGACTTCAACTCGCTACCCGATTCAGGCGTTGTGGAGTTTCTCG
GCAAGGGCCGCGTTTCCATGGATCATTTGGACTTCAAGGACATGGGCTACAAGTCCTGCCTGCAGCGGCT
GCTCTCGAACGACACCAACGAGTTTACGCACTCGTTCAAGCTAGCCTCCGCCTACAACGAGGACATCATG
CCGCACACCAACTATACGTTCGATTTTAAGGGCATCATCGACTACATTTTCTACACGAAGACGGGCATGG
TGCCGCTGGGCCTGCTGGGTCCTGTCTCCAATGATTGGCTGCGCGAGAATAAGGTTGTTGGATGCCCACA
TCCGCATATACCCTCTGATCACTTCCCACTGCTGGTCGAGCTAGAGCTGATGCATACGGCTAGCCAACAG
GCGCCTCCTAACGGGCTGATCAATCGCCGGATCCAGCACAGTGGCGGCCGCTCGAGTCTAGAGGGCCCGC
GGTTCGAAGGTAAGCCTATCCCTAACCCTCTCCTCGGTCTCGATTCTACGCGTACCGGTCATCATCACCA
TCACCATTGAGTTTAAACCCGCTGATCAGCCTCGACTGTGCCTTCTAAGGCCTGAGCTCGCTGATCAGCC
TCGATCGAGGATCCAGACATGATAAGATACATTGATGAGTTTGGACAAACCACAACTAGAATGCAGTGAA
AAAAATGCTTTATTTGTGAAATTTGTGATGCTATTGCTTTATTTGTAACCATTATAAGCTGCAATAAACA
AGTTAACAACAACAATTGCATTCATTTTATGTTTCAGGTTCAGGGGGAGGTGTGGGAGGTTTTTTAAAGC
AAGTAAAACCTCTACAAATGTGGTATGGCTGATTATGATCAGTCGACCGATGCCCTTGAGAGCCTTCAAC
CCAGTCAGCTCCTTCCGGTGGGCGCGGGGCATGACTATCGTCGCCGCACTTATGACTGTCTTCTTTATCA
TGCAACTCGTAGGACAGGTGCCGGCAGCGCTCTGGGTCATTTTCGGCGAGGACCGCTTTCGCTGGAGCGC
GACGATGATCGGCCTGTCGCTTGCGGTATTCGGAATCTTGCACGCCCTCGCTCAAGCCTTCGTCACTGGT
CCCGCCACCAAACGTTTCGGCGAGAAGCAGGCCATTATCGCCGGCATGGCGGCCGACGCGCTGGGCTACG
TCTTGCTGGCGTTCGCGACGCGAGGCTGGATGGCCTTCCCCATTATGATTCTTCTCGCTTCCGGCGGCAT
CGGGATGCCCGCGTTGCAGGCCATGCTGTCCAGGCAGGTAGATGACGACCATCAGGGACAGCTTCAAGGC
CAGCAAAAGGCCAGGAACCGTAAAAAGGCCGCGTTGCTGGCGTTTTTCCATAGGCTCCGCCCCCCTGACG
AGCATCACAAAAATCGACGCTCAAGTCAGAGGTGGCGAAACCCGACAGGACTATAAAGATACCAGGCGTT
TCCCCCTGGAAGCTCCCTCGTGCGCTCTCCTGTTCCGACCCTGCCGCTTACCGGATACCTGTCCGCCTTT
CTCCCTTCGGGAAGCGTGGCGCTTTCTCATAGCTCACGCTGTAGGTATCTCAGTTCGGTGTAGGTCGTTC
GCTCCAAGCTGGGCTGTGTGCACGAACCCCCCGTTCAGCCCGACCGCTGCGCCTTATCCGGTAACTATCG
TCTTGAGTCCAACCCGGTAAGACACGACTTATCGCCACTGGCAGCAGCCACTGGTAACAGGATTAGCAGA
GCGAGGTATGTAGGCGGTGCTACAGAGTTCTTGAAGTGGTGGCCTAACTACGGCTACACTAGAAGGACAG
TATTTGGTATCTGCGCTCTGCTGAAGCCAGTTACCTTCGGAAAAAGAGTTGGTAGCTCTTGATCCGGCAA
ACAAACCACCGCTGGTAGCGGTGGTTTTTTTGTTTGCAAGCAGCAGATTACGCGCAGAAAAAAAGGATCT
CAAGAAGATCCTTTGATCTTTTCTACGGGGTCTGACGCTCAGTGGAACGAAAACTCACGTTAAGGGATTT
TGGTCATGAGATTATCAAAAAGGATCTTCACCTAGATCCTTTTAAATTAAAAATGAAGTTTTAAATCAAT
CTAAAGTATATATGAGTAAACTTGGTCTGACAGTTACCAATGCTTAATCAGTGAGGCACCTATCTCAGCG
ATCTGTCTATTTCGTTCATCCATAGTTGCCTGACTCCCCGTCGTGTAGATAACTACGATACGGGAGGGCT
TACCATCTGGCCCCAGTGCTGCAATGATACCGCGAGACCCACGCTCACCGGCTCCAGATTTATCAGCAAT
AAACCAGCCAGCCGGAAGGGCCGAGCGCAGAAGTGGTCCTGCAACTTTATCCGCCTCCATCCAGTCTATT
AATTGTTGCCGGGAAGCTAGAGTAAGTAGTTCGCCAGTTAATAGTTTGCGCAACGTTGTTGCCATTGCTG
CAGGCATCGTGGTGTCACGCTCGTCGTTTGGTATGGCTTCATTCAGCTCCGGTTCCCAACGATCAAGGCG
AGTTACATGATCCCCCATGTTGTGCAAAAAAGCGGTTAGCTCCTTCGGTCCTCCGATCGTTGTCAGAAGT
AAGTTGGCCGCAGTGTTATCACTCATGGTTATGGCAGCACTGCATAATTCTCTTACTGTCATGCCATCCG
TAAGATGCTTTTCTGTGACTGGTGAGTACTCAACCAAGTCATTCTGAGAATAGTGTATGCGGCGACCGAG
TTGCTCTTGCCCGGCGTCAACACGGGATAATACCGCGCCACATAGCAGAACTTTAAAAGTGCTCATCATT
GGAAAACGTTCTTCGGGGCGAAAACTCTCAAGGATCTTACCGCTGTTGAGATCCAGTTCGATGTAACCCA
CTCGTGCACCCAACTGATCTTCAGCATCTTTTACTTTCACCAGCGTTTCTGGGTGAGCAAAAACAGGAAG
GCAAAATGCCGCAAAAAAGGGAATAAGGGCGACACGGAAATGTTGAATACTCATACTCTTCCTTTTTCAA
TATTATTGAAGCATTTATCAGGGTTATTGTCTCATGAGCGGATACATATTTGAATGTATTTAGAAAAATA
AACAAATAGGGGTTCCGCGCACATTTCCCCGAAAAGTGCCACCTGACGTCTAAGAAACCATTATTATCAT
GACATTAACCTATAAAAATAGGCGTATCACGAGGCCCTTTCGTCTTCAAGAATTAATTCTATATTCTAAA
AACACAAATGATACTTCTAAA
