>Addgene plasmid #206439 | pAc5.1-mEGFP-CCR4 isoform A (HK52) | depositor partial sequence | sequence record 401696 | Dm CCR4 isoA
ATGAAAGGCAATCATTATAAAATGTCTCGTAACAAAGACAAATACGACAGCGCCAATCGGCGGCAGCAGA
TCTTTCTGTCGCAGGAGGACATAGCTGCGGGCAAGAAGACGAACTGGAGTGGCCTAGAGATTACTGGCTG
CGTCCGCAATATCAGCCCGTCGCTGTGGGAATTTGAGCATCTAACCGCCCTCTACCTGAACGACAACCAG
CTGCTGCGATTGCCCGCAGACGTTGGCATGCTGACCAGCCTCCGAACTTTGGACCTGTCCAGCAATAAGC
TAAGAAGTCTTCCCGCAGAGCTCGGCGAGCTCATCCAGTTGCGGGAACTGTTGCTGAACAACAACTTTCT
GCGCGTACTGCCTTACGAGATCGGCAAGCTGTTCCACCTCGTCATACTCGGCCTCATGGGCAATCCGCTG
CAAAAGGAGTTCATGAACATCTACAACGAACCGAACGGCACGCAGAAACTGCTCACCTACATGCTGGACA
ACTTGTCATTTACCGTGAATCCACCGCCCCAGAGGCCCTGGCTGCCACTGGCCAAGCCCAACAAAACGCG
ACCAGCCTGCATTTTTACGGTCATGTGCTATAATGTGCTCTGCGACAAGTACGCGACGCGACAAATGTAC
GGATACTGTCCGTCGTGGGCGCTATGCTGGGAGTACCGAAAAAAGTCGATTATCGACGAGATACGGCACT
ATGCAGCGGACATTATCAGTCTGCAGGAGATCGAAACGGAGCAATTCTATCACTTCTTCCTGCCGGAACT
CAAGAACGATGGATACGAGGGAATCTTCTCACCGAAGTCGCGTGCTAAGACTATGTCCGAGCTGGAGAGG
AAGTACGTCGATGGCTGTGCGATATTCTTCAGGGCGTCCAAGTTTACGCTGATCAAGGAATCACTGATCG
AGTTCAATCAGCTGGCAATGGCCAATGCCGAGGGCTCCGACAACATGCTGAACCGCGTAATGCCTAAGGA
TAACATCGGTCTGGCCGCACTGCTCAAGGTGAAGGAGAACGCATGGGAGCCGATGTCCGAGGTGACGCAG
ATCTCGCAGCCGCTGCTCGTCTGCACGGCGCACATACACTGGGACCCTGAGTTCTGCGACGTCAAGCTCA
TCCAGACGATGATGCTTAGCAATGAGTTGAAGACGATCATCGACGAGGCGAGCCACAGTTTCCGACCTGG
TCACAAGAACGACTCCAATGCTGTCCAGCTGCTGCTGTGCGGTGACTTCAACTCGCTACCCGATTCAGGC
GTTGTGGAGTTTCTCGGCAAGGGCCGCGTTTCCATGGATCATTTGGACTTCAAGGACATGGGCTACAAGT
CCTGCCTGCAGCGGCTGCTCTCGAACGACACCAACGAGTTTACGCACTCGTTCAAGCTAGCCTCCGCCTA
CAACGAGGACATCATGCCGCACACCAACTATACGTTCGATTTTAAGGGCATCATCGACTACATTTTCTAC
ACGAAGACGGGCATGGTGCCGCTGGGCCTGCTGGGTCCTGTCTCCAATGATTGGCTGCGCGAGAATAAGG
TTGTTGGATGCCCACATCCGCATATACCCTCTGATCACTTCCCACTGCTGGTCGAGCTAGAGCTGATGCA
TACGGCTAGCCAACAGGCGCCTCCTAACGGGCTGATCAATCGCCGG
